>Addgene plasmid #43575 | III-CGCA | depositor partial sequence | sequence record 58840 | III-CGCA sequence 426 bps
CGTCTCGGCTCACCCCAGAGCAGGTCGTGGCGATCGCAAGCCACGACGGAGGAAAGCAAGCCTTGGAAAC
AGTACAGAGGCTGTTGCCTGTGCTGTGCCAAGCGCACGGACTCACCCCAGAGCAGGTCGTGGCAATCGCG
AGCAATAACGGCGGAAAACAGGCTTTGGAAACGGTGCAGAGGCTCCTTCCAGTGCTGTGCCAAGCGCACG
GCCTCACCCCAGAGCAGGTCGTGGCGATCGCAAGCCACGACGGAGGAAAGCAAGCCTTGGAAACAGTACA
GAGGCTGTTGCCTGTGCTGTGCCAAGCGCACGGATTAACCCCAGAGCAGGTCGTGGCAATCGCCTCCAAC
ATTGGCGGGAAACAGGCACTCGAGACTGTCCAGCGCCTGCTTCCCGTGCTGTGCCAAGCGCACGGACTCA
GAGACG
