>Addgene plasmid #43575 | III-CGCA | addgene partial sequence | sequence record 61570 | M13-F20 5'-TGTAAAACGACGGCCAGT-3'
GAATTGGGCCCTCTAGATGCATGCTCGAGCGGCCGCCAGTGTGATGGATATCTGCAGAATTCGCCCTTAG
CGCGTCTCGGCTCACCCCAGAGCAGGTCGTGGCGATCGCAAGCCACGACGGAGGAAAGCAAGCCTTGGAA
ACAGTACAGAGGCTGTTGCCTGTGCTGTGCCAAGCGCACGGACTCACCCCAGAGCAGGTCGTGGCAATCG
CGAGCAATAACGGCGGAAAACAGGCTTTGGAAACGGTGCAGAGGCTCCTTCCAGTGCTGTGCCAAGCGCA
CGGCCTCACCCCAGAGCAGGTCGTGGCGATCGCAAGCCACGACGGAGGAAAGCAAGCCTTGGAAACAGTA
CAGAGGCTGTTGCCTGTGCTGTGCCAAGCGCACGGATTAACCCCAGAGCAGGTCGTGGCAATCGCCTCCA
ACATTGGCGGGAAACAGGCACTCGAGACTGTCCAGCGCCTGCTTCCCGTGCTGTGCCAAGCGCACGGACT
CAGAGACGTGGGCACAGGAAAGAAGGGCGAATTCCAGCACACTGGCGGCCGTTACTAGTGGATCCGAGCT
CGGTACCAAGCTTGATGCATAGCTTGAGTATTCTATAGTGTCACCTAAATAGCTTGGCGTAATCATGGTC
ATAGCTGTTTCCTGTGTGAAATTGTTATCCGCTCACAATTCCACACAACATACGAGCCGGAAGCATAAAG
TGTAAAGCCTGGGGTGCCTAATGAGTGAGCTAACTCACATTAATTGCGTTGCGCTCACTGCCCGCTTTCC
AGTCGGGAAACCTGTCGTGCCAGCTGCATTAATGAATCGGCCAACGCGCGGGGAGAGGCGGTTTGCGTAT
TGGGCGCTCTTCCGCTTCCTCGCTCACTGAC
