[The description below was written by a language model from this plasmid's Addgene catalogue record.]
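Description:
III-CGCA is a bacterial cloning plasmid built on the commercial pCRII-TOPO backbone (about 4 kb without insert), into which a 426 bp synthetic fragment was introduced by TOPO cloning. It is a high-copy plasmid maintained in E. coli and carries resistance to both ampicillin and kanamycin, as is standard for this backbone, so either or both drugs can be used for selection. The insert is flanked by T7 and M13 reverse priming sites, which the record lists for sequence verification. No feature table is provided, so the precise arrangement of elements within the insert cannot be confirmed from the record.

The plasmid belongs to a TALEN genome-editing system developed for generating human stem cell-based disease models. The record does not spell out what the insert encodes, but the name and size are suggestive. Four letters corresponding to DNA bases, in a fragment of roughly 400 bp, fit a preassembled block of four TAL effector repeats (each about 100 bp) that would recognise the sequence C-G-C-A. The prefix "III" likely marks the position this block occupies in an ordered assembly of the full repeat array. That reading is an inference from the naming scheme, not something the catalogue entry states. The vector has no expression function recorded for mammalian cells. It appears to serve as a storage and propagation vehicle for a library component, from which the fragment would be taken and combined with other modules to build a custom TALEN DNA-binding domain in a separate destination vector.
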