Addgene plasmid #43575: III-CGCA
Depositing lab: Chad Cowan & Kiran Musunuru. Depositing organization: Harvard University. Publication: A TALEN Genome-Editing System for Generating Human Stem Cell-Based Disease Models. Ding Q, Lee YK, Schaefer EA, Peters DT, Veres A, Kim K, Kuperwasser N, Motola DL, Meissner TB, Hendriks WT, Trevisan M, Gupta RM, Moisan A, Banks E, Friesen M, Schinzel RT, Xia F, Tang A, Xia Y, Figueroa E, Wann A, Ahfeldt T, Daheron L, Zhang F, Rubin LL, Peng LF, Chung RT, Musunuru K, Cowan CA. Cell Stem Cell. 2012 Dec 12. pii: S1934-5909(12)00645-5. doi: 10.1016/j.stem.2012.11.011. PubMed 23246482.
Backbone
  Vector backbone: pCRII-TOPO
  Backbone manufacturer: Invitrogen
  Backbone size w/o insert (bp): 3973
  Vector type: Bacterial Cloning
Growth in bacteria
  Bacterial resistance: Ampicillin and Kanamycin, 100 & 50 μg/mL
  Growth temperature: 37°C
  Growth strain: Top10
  Copy number: High Copy
Gene/Insert
  Gene/Insert name: III-CGCA
  Species: Synthetic
  Insert size (bp): 426
  Cloning method: TOPO Cloning
  Sequencing primers: 5′ T7; 3′ M13-rev
Terms and licenses: Academic/Nonprofit Terms; Industry Terms: Not Available to Industry
How to cite: III-CGCA was a gift from Chad Cowan & Kiran Musunuru (Addgene plasmid # 43575 ; http://n2t.net/addgene:43575 ; RRID:Addgene_43575)
